Addgene plasmid #77785: BRSK1 gRNA (BRDN0001146674)
Purpose: 3rd generation lentiviral gRNA plasmid targeting human BRSK1
Depositing lab: John Doench & David Root. Depositing organization: Broad Institute. Publication: Optimized sgRNA design to maximize activity and minimize off-target effects of CRISPR-Cas9. Doench JG, Fusi N, Sullender M, Hegde M, Vaimberg EW, Donovan KF, Smith I, Tothova Z, Wilen C, Orchard R, Virgin HW, Listgarten J, Root DE. Nat Biotechnol. 2016 Jan 18. doi: 10.1038/nbt.3437. PubMed 26780180.
Backbone
  Vector backbone: lentiGuide-Puro
  Backbone manufacturer: Zhang Lab (Addgene plasmid # 52963)
  Vector type: Mammalian Expression, Lentiviral, CRISPR
  Selectable markers: Puromycin
Growth in bacteria
  Bacterial resistance: Ampicillin, 100 μg/mL
  Growth temperature: 37°C
  Growth strain: DH5alpha
  Copy number: High Copy
Gene/Insert
  Gene/Insert name: BRSK1 (alt names: BRSK1; NM_032430.1)
  gRNA/shRNA sequence: CCATGCTCTCTAGGACGTCG
  Species: H. sapiens (human)
  Entrez Gene: BRSK1 (a.k.a. hSAD1)
  Promoter: hU6
  Cloning method: Unknown
  Sequencing primers: 5′ U6-F; 3′ pS2-R
Terms and licenses: Academic/Nonprofit Terms; Industry Terms: Not Available to Industry
Depositor comments: The gRNA was designed to target the following Genbank reference sequence(s): NM_032430.1. Note that this plasmid does NOT contain Cas9. It should be used in conjunction with lentiCas9-Blast (Addgene #52962) or otherwise with cell lines already expressing Cas9. Browse the full kinome gRNA library at http://www.addgene.org/pooled-library/broadgpp-human-kinome/ or visit http://www.broadinstitute.org/rnai/public/ for detailed protocols and information.
How to cite: BRSK1 gRNA (BRDN0001146674) was a gift from John Doench & David Root (Addgene plasmid # 77785 ; http://n2t.net/addgene:77785 ; RRID:Addgene_77785)
