[The description below was written by a language model from this plasmid's Addgene catalogue record and pLannotate feature annotations shown in this document.]
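Description:
BRSK1 gRNA (BRDN0001146674) is a third-generation lentiviral CRISPR guide plasmid built on the lentiGuide-Puro backbone. It delivers a single guide RNA against human BRSK1 (also called hSAD1), designed against the NM_032430.1 reference transcript. The 8.3 kb plasmid is propagated in E. coli at high copy from a ColE1/pUC-type origin under ampicillin selection (AmpR, β-lactamase). The backbone also carries an f1 origin, an SV40 origin and poly(A) signal, and remnants of a lac/T7/T3 cloning region.

The lentiviral transfer cassette begins with an RSV promoter fused to a truncated HIV-1 5' LTR, which makes genomic RNA production in packaging cells independent of Tat. It is followed by the Ψ packaging signal with a partial gag sequence, the Rev response element for Rev-dependent nuclear export, and a cPPT/CTS element. The cassette ends in a ΔU3 self-inactivating 3' LTR. Between the LTRs there are two expression units. A human U6 RNA polymerase III promoter drives the BRSK1-specific spacer fused to the Streptococcus pyogenes gRNA scaffold. An EF-1α core promoter with its intron A drives puromycin N-acetyltransferase, followed by a WPRE that enhances transcript expression, so transduced mammalian cells can be selected with puromycin.

The plasmid does not encode Cas9, so it must be paired with a separate Cas9 vector such as lentiCas9-Blast or used in cells that already express Cas9. It is one of the guides in a human kinome gRNA collection, generated alongside work on optimized sgRNA design, and is suited to targeted disruption of BRSK1.
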