Features (pLannotate 1.2.2; 29 found; start..end, strand, type, name):
     14..80      +  CDS            small t antigen (fragment): SV40 (simian virus 40) small t antigen
    106..317     +  promoter       EF-1α core promoter: core promoter for human elongation factor EF-1α
    318..1256    +  intron         EF-1α intron A: intron upstream of the start codon of human EF-1α
   1278..1877    +  CDS            PuroR (fragment): puromycin N-acetyltransferase; pac from Streptomyces; confers resistance to puromycin
   1893..2481    +  misc_feature   WPRE: woodchuck hepatitis virus posttranscriptional regulatory element
   2532..2551    +  misc_feature   cPPT/CTS (fragment): central polypurine tract and central termination sequence of HIV-1
   2553..2786    +  LTR            3' LTR (ΔU3): self-inactivating 3' long terminal repeat (LTR) from HIV-1
   2864..2985    +  polyA_signal   SV40 poly(A) signal: SV40 polyadenylation signal
   3025..3160    +  rep_origin     SV40 ori: SV40 origin of replication
   3181..3199    -  promoter       T7 promoter: promoter for bacteriophage T7 RNA polymerase
   3207..3362    +  CDS            lacZα (fragment): LacZα fragment of β-galactosidase; lacZ fragment
   3367..3795    +  rep_origin     f1 ori (sequence partly withheld): f1 bacteriophage origin of replication; arrow indicates direction of (+) strand synthesis
   3848..3952    +  promoter       AmpR promoter: bla
   3953..4813    +  CDS            AmpR: β-lactamase; bla; confers resistance to ampicillin, carbenicillin, and related antibiotics
   4984..5572    +  rep_origin     ori: high-copy-number ColE1/pMB1/pBR322/pUC origin of replication
   5755..5847    +  CDS            lacI (fragment): lac repressor; lacI; The lac repressor binds to the lac operator to inhibit transcription in E. coli. This inhibition can be relieved by adding lactose or isopropyl-β-D-thiogalactopyranoside (IPTG).
   5860..5881    +  protein_bind   CAP binding site: CAP binding activates transcription in the presence of cAMP. E. coli catabolite activator protein
   5896..5926    +  promoter       lac promoter: promoter for the E. coli lac operon
   5934..5950    +  protein_bind   lac operator: The lac repressor binds to the lac operator to inhibit transcription in E. coli. This inhibition can be relieved by adding lactose or isopropyl-β-D-thiogalactopyranoside (IPTG). lac repressor encoded by lacI
   5995..6013    +  promoter       T3 promoter: promoter for bacteriophage T3 RNA polymerase
   6041..6267    +  promoter       RSV promoter: Rous sarcoma virus enhancer/promoter
   6268..6448    +  LTR            5' LTR (truncated): truncated 5' long terminal repeat (LTR) from HIV-1
   6495..6620    +  misc_feature   HIV-1 Ψ: packaging signal of human immunodeficiency virus type 1
   6604..6967    +  CDS            HIV-1 gag (fragment): gag protein from human immunodeficiency virus 1; gag
   7113..7346    +  misc_feature   RRE: The Rev response element (RRE) of HIV-1 allows for Rev-dependent mRNA export from the nucleus to the cytoplasm.
   7723..7749    +  CDS            Rev (fragment): human immunodeficiency virus 1 (HIV-1) Rev protein; rev; enhances nuclear export of unspliced and incompletely spliced viral mRNAs
   7753..7993    +  promoter       U6 promoter: RNA polymerase III promoter for human U6 snRNA
   8023..8098    +  misc_RNA       gRNA scaffold: guide RNA scaffold for the Streptococcus pyogenes CRISPR/Cas9 system
   8154..8271    +  misc_feature   cPPT/CTS: central polypurine tract and central termination sequence of HIV-1
>Addgene plasmid #77785 | BRSK1 gRNA (BRDN0001146674) | addgene full sequence | sequence record 188410 | Addgene Assembled Sequence
CCCGGGTGCAAAGATGGATAAAGTTTTAAACAGAGAGGAATCTTTGCAGCTAATGGACCTTCTAGGTCTT
GAAAGGAGTGGGAATTGGCTCCGGTGCCCGTCAGTGGGCAGAGCGCACATCGCCCACAGTCCCCGAGAAG
TTGGGGGGAGGGGTCGGCAATTGATCCGGTGCCTAGAGAAGGTGGCGCGGGGTAAACTGGGAAAGTGATG
TCGTGTACTGGCTCCGCCTTTTTCCCGAGGGTGGGGGAGAACCGTATATAAGTGCAGTAGTCGCCGTGAA
CGTTCTTTTTCGCAACGGGTTTGCCGCCAGAACACAGGTAAGTGCCGTGTGTGGTTCCCGCGGGCCTGGC
CTCTTTACGGGTTATGGCCCTTGCGTGCCTTGAATTACTTCCACCTGGCTGCAGTACGTGATTCTTGATC
CCGAGCTTCGGGTTGGAAGTGGGTGGGAGAGTTCGAGGCCTTGCGCTTAAGGAGCCCCTTCGCCTCGTGC
TTGAGTTGAGGCCTGGCCTGGGCGCTGGGGCCGCCGCGTGCGAATCTGGTGGCACCTTCGCGCCTGTCTC
GCTGCTTTCGATAAGTCTCTAGCCATTTAAAATTTTTGATGACCTGCTGCGACGCTTTTTTTCTGGCAAG
ATAGTCTTGTAAATGCGGGCCAAGATCTGCACACTGGTATTTCGGTTTTTGGGGCCGCGGGCGGCGACGG
GGCCCGTGCGTCCCAGCGCACATGTTCGGCGAGGCGGGGCCTGCGAGCGCGGCCACCGAGAATCGGACGG
GGGTAGTCTCAAGCTGGCCGGCCTGCTCTGGTGCCTGGCCTCGCGCCGCCGTGTATCGCCCCGCCCTGGG
CGGCAAGGCTGGCCCGGTCGGCACCAGTTGCGTGAGCGGAAAGATGGCCGCTTCCCGGCCCTGCTGCAGG
GAGCTCAAAATGGAGGACGCGGCGCTCGGGAGAGCGGGCGGGTGAGTCACCCACACAAAGGAAAAGGGCC
TTTCCGTCCTCAGCCGTCGCTTCATGTGACTCCACGGAGTACCGGGCGCCGTCCAGGCACCTCGATTAGT
TCTCGAGCTTTTGGAGTACGTCGTCTTTAGGTTGGGGGGAGGGGTTTTATGCGATGGAGTTTCCCCACAC
TGAGTGGGTGGAGACTGAAGTTAGGCCAGCTTGGCACTTGATGTAATTCTCCTTGGAATTTGCCCTTTTT
GAGTTTGGATCTTGGTTCATTCTCAAGCCTCAGACAGTGGTTCAAAGTTTTTTTCTTCCATTTCAGGTGT
CGTGACGTACGGCCACCATGACCGAGTACAAGCCCACGGTGCGCCTCGCCACCCGCGACGACGTCCCCAG
GGCCGTACGCACCCTCGCCGCCGCGTTCGCCGACTACCCCGCCACGCGCCACACCGTCGATCCGGACCGC
CACATCGAGCGGGTCACCGAGCTGCAAGAACTCTTCCTCACGCGCGTCGGGCTCGACATCGGCAAGGTGT
GGGTCGCGGACGACGGCGCCGCCGTGGCGGTCTGGACCACGCCGGAGAGCGTCGAAGCGGGGGCGGTGTT
CGCCGAGATCGGCCCGCGCATGGCCGAGTTGAGCGGTTCCCGGCTGGCCGCGCAGCAACAGATGGAAGGC
CTCCTGGCGCCGCACCGGCCCAAGGAGCCCGCGTGGTTCCTGGCCACCGTCGGAGTCTCGCCCGACCACC
AGGGCAAGGGTCTGGGCAGCGCCGTCGTGCTCCCCGGAGTGGAGGCGGCCGAGCGCGCCGGGGTGCCCGC
CTTCCTGGAGACCTCCGCGCCCCGCAACCTCCCCTTCTACGAGCGGCTCGGCTTCACCGTCACCGCCGAC
GTCGAGGTGCCCGAAGGACCGCGCACCTGGTGCATGACCCGCAAGCCCGGTGCCTGAACGCGTTAAGTCG
ACAATCAACCTCTGGATTACAAAATTTGTGAAAGATTGACTGGTATTCTTAACTATGTTGCTCCTTTTAC
GCTATGTGGATACGCTGCTTTAATGCCTTTGTATCATGCTATTGCTTCCCGTATGGCTTTCATTTTCTCC
TCCTTGTATAAATCCTGGTTGCTGTCTCTTTATGAGGAGTTGTGGCCCGTTGTCAGGCAACGTGGCGTGG
TGTGCACTGTGTTTGCTGACGCAACCCCCACTGGTTGGGGCATTGCCACCACCTGTCAGCTCCTTTCCGG
GACTTTCGCTTTCCCCCTCCCTATTGCCACGGCGGAACTCATCGCCGCCTGCCTTGCCCGCTGCTGGACA
GGGGCTCGGCTGTTGGGCACTGACAATTCCGTGGTGTTGTCGGGGAAATCATCGTCCTTTCCTTGGCTGC
TCGCCTGTGTTGCCACCTGGATTCTGCGCGGGACGTCCTTCTGCTACGTCCCTTCGGCCCTCAATCCAGC
GGACCTTCCTTCCCGCGGCCTGCTGCCGGCTCTGCGGCCTCTTCCGCGTCTTCGCCTTCGCCCTCAGACG
AGTCGGATCTCCCTTTGGGCCGCCTCCCCGCGTCGACTTTAAGACCAATGACTTACAAGGCAGCTGTAGA
TCTTAGCCACTTTTTAAAAGAAAAGGGGGGACTGGAAGGGCTAATTCACTCCCAACGAAGACAAGATCTG
CTTTTTGCTTGTACTGGGTCTCTCTGGTTAGACCAGATCTGAGCCTGGGAGCTCTCTGGCTAACTAGGGA
ACCCACTGCTTAAGCCTCAATAAAGCTTGCCTTGAGTGCTTCAAGTAGTGTGTGCCCGTCTGTTGTGTGA
CTCTGGTAACTAGAGATCCCTCAGACCCTTTTAGTCAGTGTGGAAAATCTCTAGCAGTACGTATAGTAGT
TCATGTCATCTTATTATTCAGTATTTATAACTTGCAAAGAAATGAATATCAGAGAGTGAGAGGAACTTGT
TTATTGCAGCTTATAATGGTTACAAATAAAGCAATAGCATCACAAATTTCACAAATAAAGCATTTTTTTC
ACTGCATTCTAGTTGTGGTTTGTCCAAACTCATCAATGTATCTTATCATGTCTGGCTCTAGCTATCCCGC
CCCTAACTCCGCCCATCCCGCCCCTAACTCCGCCCAGTTCCGCCCATTCTCCGCCCCATGGCTGACTAAT
TTTTTTTATTTATGCAGAGGCCGAGGCCGCCTCGGCCTCTGAGCTATTCCAGAAGTAGTGAGGAGGCTTT
TTTGGAGGCCTAGGGACGTACCCAATTCGCCCTATAGTGAGTCGTATTACGCGCGCTCACTGGCCGTCGT
TTTACAACGTCGTGACTGGGAAAACCCTGGCGTTACCCAACTTAATCGCCTTGCAGCACATCCCCCTTTC
GCCAGCTGGCGTAATAGCGAAGAGGCCCGCACCGATCGCCCTTCCCAACAGTTGCGCAGCCTGAATGGCG
AATGGG
[124 nt withheld, positions 3367-3490]
C
[91 nt withheld, positions 3492-3582]
A
[49 nt withheld, positions 3584-3632]
CCTTTGACGTTGGAGTCCACGTTCTTT
[37 nt withheld, positions 3660-3696]
ACCCTATCTCGGTCTATTCTTTTGATTTATAAGGGATTTTGCCGATTTCGGCCTATTGGTTAAAAAATGA
GCTGATTTAACAAAAATTTAACGCGAATTTTAACAAAATATTAACGCTTACAATTTAGGTGGCACTTTTC
GGGGAAATGTGCGCGGAACCCCTATTTGTTTATTTTTCTAAATACATTCAAATATGTATCCGCTCATGAG
ACAATAACCCTGATAAATGCTTCAATAATATTGAAAAAGGAAGAGTATGAGTATTCAACATTTCCGTGTC
GCCCTTATTCCCTTTTTTGCGGCATTTTGCCTTCCTGTTTTTGCTCACCCAGAAACGCTGGTGAAAGTAA
AAGATGCTGAAGATCAGTTGGGTGCACGAGTGGGTTACATCGAACTGGATCTCAACAGCGGTAAGATCCT
TGAGAGTTTTCGCCCCGAAGAACGTTTTCCAATGATGAGCACTTTTAAAGTTCTGCTATGTGGCGCGGTA
TTATCCCGTATTGACGCCGGGCAAGAGCAACTCGGTCGCCGCATACACTATTCTCAGAATGACTTGGTTG
AGTACTCACCAGTCACAGAAAAGCATCTTACGGATGGCATGACAGTAAGAGAATTATGCAGTGCTGCCAT
AACCATGAGTGATAACACTGCGGCCAACTTACTTCTGACAACGATCGGAGGACCGAAGGAGCTAACCGCT
TTTTTGCACAACATGGGGGATCATGTAACTCGCCTTGATCGTTGGGAACCGGAGCTGAATGAAGCCATAC
CAAACGACGAGCGTGACACCACGATGCCTGTAGCAATGGCAACAACGTTGCGCAAACTATTAACTGGCGA
ACTACTTACTCTAGCTTCCCGGCAACAATTAATAGACTGGATGGAGGCGGATAAAGTTGCAGGACCACTT
CTGCGCTCGGCCCTTCCGGCTGGCTGGTTTATTGCTGATAAATCTGGAGCCGGTGAGCGTGGGTCTCGCG
GTATCATTGCAGCACTGGGGCCAGATGGTAAGCCCTCCCGTATCGTAGTTATCTACACGACGGGGAGTCA
GGCAACTATGGATGAACGAAATAGACAGATCGCTGAGATAGGTGCCTCACTGATTAAGCATTGGTAACTG
TCAGACCAAGTTTACTCATATATACTTTAGATTGATTTAAAACTTCATTTTTAATTTAAAAGGATCTAGG
TGAAGATCCTTTTTGATAATCTCATGACCAAAATCCCTTAACGTGAGTTTTCGTTCCACTGAGCGTCAGA
CCCCGTAGAAAAGATCAAAGGATCTTCTTGAGATCCTTTTTTTCTGCGCGTAATCTGCTGCTTGCAAACA
AAAAAACCACCGCTACCAGCGGTGGTTTGTTTGCCGGATCAAGAGCTACCAACTCTTTTTCCGAAGGTAA
CTGGCTTCAGCAGAGCGCAGATACCAAATACTGTTCTTCTAGTGTAGCCGTAGTTAGGCCACCACTTCAA
GAACTCTGTAGCACCGCCTACATACCTCGCTCTGCTAATCCTGTTACCAGTGGCTGCTGCCAGTGGCGAT
AAGTCGTGTCTTACCGGGTTGGACTCAAGACGATAGTTACCGGATAAGGCGCAGCGGTCGGGCTGAACGG
GGGGTTCGTGCACACAGCCCAGCTTGGAGCGAACGACCTACACCGAACTGAGATACCTACAGCGTGAGCT
ATGAGAAAGCGCCACGCTTCCCGAAGGGAGAAAGGCGGACAGGTATCCGGTAAGCGGCAGGGTCGGAACA
GGAGAGCGCACGAGGGAGCTTCCAGGGGGAAACGCCTGGTATCTTTATAGTCCTGTCGGGTTTCGCCACC
TCTGACTTGAGCGTCGATTTTTGTGATGCTCGTCAGGGGGGCGGAGCCTATGGAAAAACGCCAGCAACGC
GGCCTTTTTACGGTTCCTGGCCTTTTGCTGGCCTTTTGCTCACATGTTCTTTCCTGCGTTATCCCCTGAT
TCTGTGGATAACCGTATTACCGCCTTTGAGTGAGCTGATACCGCTCGCCGCAGCCGAACGACCGAGCGCA
GCGAGTCAGTGAGCGAGGAAGCGGAAGAGCGCCCAATACGCAAACCGCCTCTCCCCGCGCGTTGGCCGAT
TCATTAATGCAGCTGGCACGACAGGTTTCCCGACTGGAAAGCGGGCAGTGAGCGCAACGCAATTAATGTG
AGTTAGCTCACTCATTAGGCACCCCAGGCTTTACACTTTATGCTTCCGGCTCGTATGTTGTGTGGAATTG
TGAGCGGATAACAATTTCACACAGGAAACAGCTATGACCATGATTACGCCAAGCGCGCAATTAACCCTCA
CTAAAGGGAACAAAAGCTGGAGCTGCAAGCTTAATGTAGTCTTATGCAATACTCTTGTAGTCTTGCAACA
TGGTAACGATGAGTTAGCAACATGCCTTACAAGGAGAGAAAAAGCACCGTGCATGCCGATTGGTGGAAGT
AAGGTGGTACGATCGTGCCTTATTAGGAAGGCAACAGACGGGTCTGACATGGATTGGACGAACCACTGAA
TTGCCGCATTGCAGAGATATTGTATTTAAGTGCCTAGCTCGATACATAAACGGGTCTCTCTGGTTAGACC
AGATCTGAGCCTGGGAGCTCTCTGGCTAACTAGGGAACCCACTGCTTAAGCCTCAATAAAGCTTGCCTTG
AGTGCTTCAAGTAGTGTGTGCCCGTCTGTTGTGTGACTCTGGTAACTAGAGATCCCTCAGACCCTTTTAG
TCAGTGTGGAAAATCTCTAGCAGTGGCGCCCGAACAGGGACTTGAAAGCGAAAGGGAAACCAGAGGAGCT
CTCTCGACGCAGGACTCGGCTTGCTGAAGCGCGCACGGCAAGAGGCGAGGGGCGGCGACTGGTGAGTACG
CCAAAAATTTTGACTAGCGGAGGCTAGAAGGAGAGAGATGGGTGCGAGAGCGTCAGTATTAAGCGGGGGA
GAATTAGATCGCGATGGGAAAAAATTCGGTTAAGGCCAGGGGGAAAGAAAAAATATAAATTAAAACATAT
AGTATGGGCAAGCAGGGAGCTAGAACGATTCGCAGTTAATCCTGGCCTGTTAGAAACATCAGAAGGCTGT
AGACAAATACTGGGACAGCTACAACCATCCCTTCAGACAGGATCAGAAGAACTTAGATCATTATATAATA
CAGTAGCAACCCTCTATTGTGTGCATCAAAGGATAGAGATAAAAGACACCAAGGAAGCTTTAGACAAGAT
AGAGGAAGAGCAAAACAAAAGTAAGACCACCGCACAGCAAGCGGCCGCTGATCTTCAGACCTGGAGGAGG
AGATATGAGGGACAATTGGAGAAGTGAATTATATAAATATAAAGTAGTAAAAATTGAACCATTAGGAGTA
GCACCCACCAAGGCAAAGAGAAGAGTGGTGCAGAGAGAAAAAAGAGCAGTGGGAATAGGAGCTTTGTTCC
TTGGGTTCTTGGGAGCAGCAGGAAGCACTATGGGCGCAGCGTCAATGACGCTGACGGTACAGGCCAGACA
ATTATTGTCTGGTATAGTGCAGCAGCAGAACAATTTGCTGAGGGCTATTGAGGCGCAACAGCATCTGTTG
CAACTCACAGTCTGGGGCATCAAGCAGCTCCAGGCAAGAATCCTGGCTGTGGAAAGATACCTAAAGGATC
AACAGCTCCTGGGGATTTGGGGTTGCTCTGGAAAACTCATTTGCACCACTGCTGTGCCTTGGAATGCTAG
TTGGAGTAATAAATCTCTGGAACAGATTTGGAATCACACGACCTGGATGGAGTGGGACAGAGAAATTAAC
AATTACACAAGCTTAATACACTCCTTAATTGAAGAATCGCAAAACCAGCAAGAAAAGAATGAACAAGAAT
TATTGGAATTAGATAAATGGGCAAGTTTGTGGAATTGGTTTAACATAACAAATTGGCTGTGGTATATAAA
ATTATTCATAATGATAGTAGGAGGCTTGGTAGGTTTAAGAATAGTTTTTGCTGTACTTTCTATAGTGAAT
AGAGTTAGGCAGGGATATTCACCATTATCGTTTCAGACCCACCTCCCAACCCCGAGGGGACCCAGAGAGG
GCCTATTTCCCATGATTCCTTCATATTTGCATATACGATACAAGGCTGTTAGAGAGATAATTAGAATTAA
TTTGACTGTAAACACAAAGATATTAGTACAAAATACGTGACGTAGAAAGTAATAATTTCTTGGGTAGTTT
GCAGTTTTAAAATTATGTTTTAAAATGGACTATCATATGCTTACCGTAACTTGAAAGTATTTCGATTTCT
TGGCTTTATATATCTTGTGGAAAGGACGAAACACCGCCATGCTCTCTAGGACGTCGGTTTTAGAGCTAGA
AATAGCAAGTTAAAATAAGGCTAGTCCGTTATCAACTTGAAAAAGTGGCACCGAGTCGGTGCTTTTTTAA
GCTTGGCGTAACTAGATCTTGAGACAAATGGCAGTATTCATCCACAATTTTAAAAGAAAAGGGGGGATTG
GGGGGTACAGTGCAGGGGAAAGAATAGTAGACATAATAGCAACAGACATACAAACTAAAGAATTACAAAA
ACAAATTACAAAAATTCAAAATTTTCGGGTTTATTACAGGGACAGCAGAGATCCACTTTGGCGCCGGCTC
GAGGGGG
