>Addgene plasmid #77785 | BRSK1 gRNA (BRDN0001146674) | depositor partial sequence | sequence record 145245 | Target Sequence
CCATGCTCTCTAGGACGTCG
