>Addgene plasmid #77785 | BRSK1 gRNA (BRDN0001146674) | addgene partial sequence | sequence record 188409 | hU6-F
GGTGGACGTAGAAAGTAATAATTTCTTGGGTAGTTTGCAGTTTTAAAATTATGTTTTAAAATGGACTATC
ATATGCTTACCGTAACTTGAAAGTATTTCGATTTCTTGGCTTTATATATCTTGTGGAAAGGACGAAACAC
CGCCATGCTCTCTAGGACGTCGGTTTTAGAGCTAGAAATAGCAAGTTAAAATAAGGCTAGTCCGTTATCA
ACTTGAAAAAGTGGCACCGAGTCGGTGCTTTTTTAAGCTTGGCGTAACTAGATCTTGAGACAAATGGCAG
TATTCATCCACAATTTTAAAAGAAAAGGGGGGATTGGGGGGTACAGTGCAGGGGAAAGAATAGTAGACAT
AATAGCAACAGACATACAAACTAAAGAATTACAAAAACAAATTACAAAAATTCAAAATTTTCGGGTTTAT
TACAGGGACAGCAGAGATCCACTTTGGCGCCGGCTCGAGGGGGCCCGGGTGCAAAGATGGATAAAGTTTT
AAACAGAGAGGAATCTTTGCAGCTAATGGACCTTCTAGGTCTTGAAAGGAGTGGGAATTGGCTCCGGTGC
CCGTCAGTGG
